>Addgene plasmid #109894 | pHH0103_PREX2_DEP | addgene full sequence | sequence record 215039 | Addgene NGS Result
TTGACAATTAATCATCGGCTCGTATAATGTGTGGAATTGTGAGCGGATAACAATTTCACACAGGAAACAG
CCAGTCCGTTTAGGTGTTTTCACGAGCACTTCACCAACAAGGACCATAGATTATGAAAATCGAAGAACAC
CATCACCATCACCATTCCAGCGGTAAGCTTATGTCCCCTATACTAGGTTATTGGAAAATTAAGGGCCTTG
TGCAACCCACTCGACTTCTTTTGGAATATCTTGAAGAAAAATATGAAGAGCATTTGTATGAGCGCGATGA
AGGTGATAAATGGCGAAACAAAAAGTTTGAATTGGGTTTGGAGTTTCCCAATCTTCCTTATTATATTGAT
GGTGATGTTAAATTAACACAGTCTATGGCCATCATACGTTATATAGCTGACAAGCACAACATGTTGGGTG
GTTGTCCAAAAGAGCGTGCAGAGATTTCAATGCTTGAAGGAGCGGTTTTGGATATTAGATACGGTGTTTC
GAGAATTGCATATAGTAAAGACTTTGAAACTCTCAAAGTTGATTTTCTTAGCAAGCTACCTGAAATGCTG
AAAATGTTCGAAGATCGTTTATGTCATAAAACATATTTAAATGGTGATCATGTAACCCATCCTGACTTCA
TGTTGTATGACGCTCTTGATGTTGTTTTATACATGGACCCAATGTGCCTGGATGCGTTCCCAAAATTAGT
TTGTTTTAAAAAACGTATTGAAGCTATCCCACAAATTGATAAGTACTTGAAATCCAGCAAGTATATAGCA
TGGCCTTTGCAGGGCTGGCAAGCCACGTTTGGTGGTGGCGACCATCCTCCAAAATCGGATCTGGAAGTTC
TGTTCCAGGGGCCCCTGTCCAGCGGTCTGGTTCCGCGTGGTTCCGGTACCGCGGCCCAGCCGGCCCGCAA
CGAAATGCAAGACGTGATCTCAAAAGGTGTCCGCCTGTACTGTCGCCTGCACTCCCTGTTTACCCCGGTC
ATCCGTGATAAGGATTATCATCTGCGTACCTACAAAAGTGTGGTTATGGCGAACAAGCTGATTGATTGGC
TGATCGCACAGGGTGACTGCCGTACGCGTGAAGAAGCGATGATTTTTGGCGTCGGTCTGTGTGACAATGG
TTTCATGCATCACGTTCTGGAAAAAAGCGAATTTAAGGATGAACCGCTGCTGTTCCGCTTTTTCAGCGAC
GAAGAAATGGAAGGCTCTAACATGAAACACGCGGCCGCATA
[142 nt withheld, positions 1232-1373]
C
[98 nt withheld, positions 1375-1472]
AGTTTGTACTGGTGACGAAACTCAGTGTCTAGCTAGAGTGGC
[149 nt withheld, positions 1515-1663]
T
[41 nt withheld, positions 1665-1705]
T
[62 nt withheld, positions 1707-1768]
A
[35 nt withheld, positions 1770-1804]
CCTCCCTCAATCGGTTGAATGTCGCCCTTTTGTCTTTGGCGCTGGTAAACCATATGAA
[86 nt withheld, positions 1863-1948]
T
[54 nt withheld, positions 1950-2003]
CTAGCGCCGCCCTATACCTTGTCTGCCTCCCCGCGTTGCGTCGCGGTGCATGGAGCCGGGCCACCTCGAC
CTGAATGGAAGCCGGCGGCACCTCGCTAACGGATTCACCACTCCAAGAATTGGAGCCAATCAATTCTTGC
GGAGAACTGTGAATGCGCAAACCAACCCTTGGCAGAACATATCCATCGCGTCCGCCATCTCCAGCAGCCG
CACGCGGCGCATCTCGGGCAGCGTTGGGTCCTGGCCACGGGTGCGCATGATCGTGCTCCTGTCGTTGAGG
ACCCGGCTAGGCTGGCGGGGTTGCCTTACTGGTTAGCAGAATGAATCACCGATACGCGAGCGAACGTGAA
GCGACTGCTGCTGCAAAACGTCTGCGACCTGAGCAACAACATGAATGGTCTTCGGTTTCCGTGTTTCGTA
AAGTCTGGAAACGCGGAAGTCAGCGCCCTGCACCATTATGTTCCGGATCTGCATCGCAGGATGCTGCTGG
CTACCCTGTGGAACACCTACATCTGTATTAACGAAGCGCTGGCATTGACCCTGAGTGATTTTTCTCTGGT
CCCGCCGCATCCATACCGCCAGTTGTTTACCCTCACAACGTTCCAGTAACCGGGCATGTTCATCATCAGT
AACCCGTATCGTGAGCATCCTCTCTCGTTTCATCGGTATCATTACCCCCATGAACAGAAATCCCCCTTAC
ACGGAGGCATCAGTGACCAAACAGGAAAAAACCGCCCTTAACATGGCCCGCTTTATCAGAAGCCAGACAT
TAACGCTTCTGGAGAAACTCAACGAGCTGGACGCGGATGAACAGGCAGACATCTGTGAATCGCTTCACGA
CCACGCTGATGAGCTTTACCGCAGGATCCGCGAAATTGTAAGCGTTAATATTTTGTTAAAATTCGCGTTA
AATTTTTGTTAAATCAGCTCATTTTTTAACCAATAGGCCGAAATCGGCAAAATCCCTTATAAATCAAAAG
AATAGACCGAGATAGGGT
[37 nt withheld, positions 3002-3038]
AAAGAACGTGGACTCCAACGTCAAAGG
[49 nt withheld, positions 3066-3114]
T
[91 nt withheld, positions 3116-3206]
G
[124 nt withheld, positions 3208-3331]
CGCGGATCCTGCCTCGCGCGTTTCGGTGATGACGGTGAAAACCTCTGACACATGCAGCTCCCGGAGACGG
TCACAGCTTGTCTGTAAGCGGATGCCGGGAGCAGACAAGCCCGTCAGGGCGCGTCAGCGGGTGTTGGCGG
GTGTCGGGGCGCAGCCATGACCCAGTCACGTAGCGATAGCGGAGTGTATACTGGCTTAACTATGCGGCAT
CAGAGCAGATTGTACTGAGAGTGCACCATATGCGGTGTGAAATACCGCACAGATGCGTAAGGAGAAAATA
CCGCATCAGGCGCTCTTCCGCTTCCTCGCTCACTGACTCGCTGCGCTCGGTCGTTCGGCTGCGGCGAGCG
GTATCAGCTCACTCAAAGGCGGTAATACGGTTATCCACAGAATCAGGGGATAACGCAGGAAAGAACATGT
GAGCAAAAGGCCAGCAAAAGGCCAGGAACCGTAAAAAGGCCGCGTTGCTGGCGTTTTTCCATAGGCTCCG
CCCCCCTGACGAGCATCACAAAAATCGACGCTCAAGTCAGAGGTGGCGAAACCCGACAGGACTATAAAGA
TACCAGGGTTTCCCCCTGGAAGCTCCCTCGTGCGCTCTCCTGTTCCGACCCTGCCGCTTACCGGATACCT
GTCCGCCTTTCTCCCTTCGGGAAGCGTGGCGCTTTCTCATAGCTCACGCTGTAGGTATCTCAGTTCGGTG
TAGGTCGTTCGCTCCAAGCTGGGCTGTGTGCACGAACCCCCCGTTCAGCCCGACCGCTGCGCCTTATCCG
GTAACTATCGTCTTGAGTCCAACCCGGTAAGACACGACTTATCGCCACTGGCAGCAGCCACTGGTAACAG
GATTAGCAGAGCGAGGTATGTAGGCGGTGCTACAGAGTTCTTGAAGTGGTGGCCTAACTACGGCTACACT
AGAAGGACAGTATTTGGTATCTGCGCTCTGCTGAAGCCAGTTACCTTCGGAAAAAGAGTTGGTAGCTCTT
GATCCGGCAAACAAACCACCGCTGGTAGCGGTGGTTTTTTTGTTTGCAAGCAGCAGATTACGCGCAGAAA
AAAAGGATCTCAAGAAGATCCTTTGATCTTTTCTACGGGGTCTGACGCTCAGTGGAACGAAAACTCACGT
TAAGGGATTTTGGTCATGAGATTATCAAAAAGGATCTTCACCTAGATCCTTTTAAATTAAAAATGAAGTT
TTAAATCAATCTAAAGTATATATGAGTAAACTTGGTCTGACAGTTACCAATGCTTAATCAGTGAGGCACC
TATCTCAGCGATCTGTCTATTTCGTTCATCCATAGTTGCCTGACTCCCCGTCGTGTAGATAACTACGATA
CGGGAGGGCTTACCATCTGGCCCCAGTGCTGCAATGATACCGCGAGACCCACGCTCACCGGCTCCAGATT
TATCAGCAATAAACCAGCCAGCCGGAAGGGCCGAGCGCAGAAGTGGTCCTGCAACTTTATCCGCCTCCAT
CCAGTCTATTAATTGTTGCCGGGAAGCTAGAGTAAGTAGTTCGCCAGTTAATAGTTTGCGCAACGTTGTT
GCCATTGCTGCAGGCATCGTGGTGTCACGCTCGTCGTTTGGTATGGCTTCATTCAGCTCCGGTTCCCAAC
GATCAAGGCGAGTTACATGATCCCCCATGTTGTGCAAAAAAGCGGTTAGCTCCTTCGGTCCTCCGATCGT
TGTCAGAAGTAAGTTGGCCGCAGTGTTATCACTCATGGTTATGGCAGCACTGCATAATTCTCTTACTGTC
ATGCCATCCGTAAGATGCTTTTCTGTGACTGGTGAGTACTCAACCAAGTCATTCTGAGAATAGTGTATGC
GGCGACCGAGTTGCTCTTGCCCGGCGTCAACACGGGATAATACCGCGCCACATAGCAGAACTTTAAAAGT
GCTCATCATTGGAAAACGTTCTTCGGGGCGAAAACTCTCAAGGATCTTACCGCTGTTGAGATCCAGTTCG
ATGTAACCCACTCGTGCACCCAACTGATCTTCAGCATCTTTTACTTTCACCAGCGTTTCTGGGTGAGCAA
AAACAGGAAGGCAAAATGCCGCAAAAAAGGGAATAAGGGCGACACGGAAATGTTGAATACTCATACTCTT
CCTTTTTCAATATTATTGAAGCATTTATCAGGGTTATTGTCTCATGAGCGGATACATATTTGAATGTATT
TAGAAAAATAAACAAATAGGGGTTCCGCGCACATTTCCCCGAAAAGTGCCACCTGACGTCTAAGAAACCA
TTATTATCATGACATTAACCTATAAAAATAGGCGTATCACGAGGCCCTTTCGTCTTCAAGAATTCCCGAC
ACCATCGAATGGTGCAAAACCTTTCGCGGTATGGCATGATAGCGCCCGGAAGAGAGTCAATTCAGGGTGG
TGAATGTGAAACCAGTAACGTTATACGATGTCGCAGAGTATGCCGGTGTCTCTTATCAGACCGTTTCCCG
CGTGGTGAACCAGGCCAGCCACGTTTCTGCGAAAACGCGGGAAAAAGTGGAAGCGGCGATGGCGGAGCTG
AATTACATTCCCAACCGCGTGGCACAACAACTGGCGGGCAAACAGTCGTTGCTGATTGGCGTTGCCACCT
CCAGTCTGGCCCTGCACGCGCCGTCGCAAATTGTCGCGGCGATTAAATCTCGCGCCGATCAACTGGGTGC
CAGCGTGGTGGTGTCGATGGTAGAACGAAGCGGCGTCGAAGCCTGTAAAGCGGCGGTGCACAATCTTCTC
GCGCAACGCGTCAGTGGGCTGATCATTAACTATCCGCTGGATGACCAGGATGCCATTGCTGTGGAAGCTG
CCTGCACTAATGTTCCGGCGTTATTTCTTGATGTCTCTGACCAGACACCCATCAACAGTATTATTTTCTC
CCATGAAGACGGTACGCGACTGGGCGTGGAGCATCTGGTCGCATTGGGTCACCAGCAAATCGCGCTGTTA
GCGGGCCCATTAAGTTCTGTCTCGGCGCGTCTGCGTCTGGCTGGCTGGCATAAATATCTCACTCGCAATC
AAATTCAGCCGATAGCGGAACGGGAAGGCGACTGGAGTGCCATGTCCGGTTTTCAACAAACCATGCAAAT
GCTGAATGAGGGCATCGTTCCCACTGCGATGCTGGTTGCCAACGATCAGATGGCGCTGGGCGCAATGCGC
GCCATTACCGAGTCCGGGCTGCGCGTTGGTGCGGATATCTCGGTAGTGGGATACGACGATACCGAAGACA
GCTCATGTTATATCCCGCCGTTAACCACCATCAAACAGGATTTTCGCCTGCTGGGGCAAACCAGCGTGGA
CCGCTTGCTGCAACTCTCTCAGGGCCAGGCGGTGAAGGGCAATCAGCTGTTGCCCGTCTCACTGGTGAAA
AGAAAAACCACCCTGGCGCCCAATACGCAAACCGCCTCTCCCCGCGCGTTGGCCGATTCATTAATGCAGC
TGGCACGACAGGTTTCCCGACTGGAAAGCGGGCAGTGAGCGCAACGCAATTAATGTAAGTTAGCTCACTC
ATTAGGCACAATTCTCATGTTTGACAGCTTATCATCGACTGCACGGTGCACCAATGCTTCTGGCGTCAGG
CAGCCATCGGAAGCTGTGGTATGGCTGTGCAGGTCGTAAATCACTGCATAATTCGTGTCGCTCAAGGCGC
ACTCCCGTTCTGGATAATGTTTTTTGCGCCGACATCATAACGGTTCTGGCAAATATTCTGAAATGAGCTG
Features (pLannotate 1.2.2; 21 found; start..end, strand, type, name):
      1..29      +  promoter       tac promoter: strong E. coli promoter; hybrid between the trp and lac UV5 promoters
     37..53      +  protein_bind   lac operator: The lac repressor binds to the lac operator to inhibit transcription in E. coli. This inhibition can be relieved by adding lactose or isopropyl-β-D-thiogalactopyranoside (IPTG). lac repressor encoded by lacI
    138..155     +  CDS            6xHis: 6xHis affinity tag
    171..824     +  CDS            GST26_SCHJA: Experimental evidence at protein level: Swiss-Prot protein existence level 1. GST isoenzymes appear to play a central role in the parasite detoxification system. Other functions are also suspected including a role in increasing the solubility of haematin in the parasite gut. From Schistosoma japonicum (Blood fluke).
    906..1220    +  CDS            PREX2 (fragment): PREX2_HUMAN - Also known as DEPDC2. Experimental evidence at protein level: Swiss-Prot protein existence level 1. Functions as a RAC1 guanine nucleotide exchange factor (GEF), activating Rac proteins by exchanging bound GDP for free GTP. Its activity is synergistically activated by phosphatidylinositol 3,4,5- trisphosphate and the beta gamma subunits of heterotrimeric G protein. Mediates the activation of RAC1 in a PI3K-dependent manner. May be an important mediator of Rac signaling, acting directly downstream of both G protein-coupled receptors and phosphoinositide 3-kinase. From Homo sapiens
   1236..1283    +  terminator     fd terminator (sequence withheld): central terminator from bacteriophage fd (Otsuka and Kunisawa, 1982)
   1288..1500    +  CDS            M13 gene III (fragment) (sequence partly withheld): pIII; III; minor coat protein
   1515..1985    +  CDS            M13 gene III (fragment) (sequence partly withheld): pIII; III; minor coat protein
   2007..2077    +  CDS            TcR (fragment): tetracycline efflux protein; tet; confers resistance to tetracycline
   2319..2699    -  CDS            YPB1_ECOLX: Protein predicted: Swiss-Prot protein existence level 4. From Escherichia coli.
   2716..2867    +  CDS            rop (fragment): Rop protein, which maintains plasmids at low copy number; rop
   2903..3331    -  rep_origin     f1 ori (sequence partly withheld): f1 bacteriophage origin of replication; arrow indicates direction of (+) strand synthesis
   3340..3379    +  CDS            rop (fragment): Rop protein, which maintains plasmids at low copy number; rop
   3481..3621    +  misc_feature   bom: basis of mobility region from pBR322
   3807..4394    -  rep_origin     ori: high-copy-number ColE1/pMB1/pBR322/pUC origin of replication
   4565..5425    -  CDS            AmpR: β-lactamase; bla; confers resistance to ampicillin, carbenicillin, and related antibiotics
   5426..5530    -  promoter       AmpR promoter: bla
   5639..5716    +  promoter       lacIq promoter: lacI (mutant); In the lacIq allele, a single base change in the promoter boosts expression of the lacI gene about 10-fold.
   5717..6799    +  CDS            lacI: lac repressor; lacI; The lac repressor binds to the lac operator to inhibit transcription in E. coli. This inhibition can be relieved by adding lactose or isopropyl-β-D-thiogalactopyranoside (IPTG).
   6812..6833    +  protein_bind   CAP binding site: CAP binding activates transcription in the presence of cAMP. E. coli catabolite activator protein
   6852..6869    +  promoter       tet promoter (fragment): E. coli promoter for tetracycline efflux protein gene
