[The description below was written by a language model from this plasmid's Addgene catalogue record and pLannotate feature annotations shown in this document.]
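Description:
pHH0103_PREX2_DEP is a bacterial expression plasmid of about 7 kb, built on the pHH0103 backbone for producing and purifying the DEP domain of human PREX2 in E. coli. It replicates from a ColE1/pBR322-type origin and is listed as low copy. The feature table shows the pBR322 bom region alongside only fragments of rop, which is interrupted by an f1 phage origin. Selection is by ampicillin through the β-lactamase gene and its native promoter.

The expression cassette is driven by the tac promoter, a strong trp/lac hybrid, followed by a lac operator. The plasmid also carries lacI under the lacIq promoter, so the repressor is supplied in cis and transcription can be induced with IPTG. The annotated coding features run in order from a 6xHis tag to Schistosoma japonicum glutathione S-transferase and then to the PREX2 fragment (amino acids 472–576), which was cloned between SfiI and NotI sites. This layout indicates an N-terminal His-GST fusion that allows purification on either nickel or glutathione resin, with GST also commonly aiding solubility. An fd phage terminator lies directly after the insert.

Downstream of that terminator are fragments of M13 gene III, together with remnants of the tetracycline resistance gene and its promoter. These, along with the f1 origin, look like leftovers from a phagemid-type ancestor rather than functional parts of the cassette, though the record does not comment on them. PREX2 is a Rac1 guanine nucleotide exchange factor. The associated work was a large-scale survey of ligands for peptide recognition modules, which is consistent with using the purified domain as a binding target.
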