Addgene plasmid #109894: pHH0103_PREX2_DEP
Purpose: Protein expression and purification of PREX2_DEP
Depositing lab: Sachdev Sidhu. Depositing organization: University of Toronto. Publication: Large-scale survey and database of high affinity ligands for peptide recognition modules. Teyra J, Kelil A, Jain S, Helmy M, Jajodia R, Hooda Y, Gu J, D'Cruz AA, Nicholson SE, Min J, Sudol M, Kim PM, Bader GD, Sidhu SS. Mol Syst Biol. 2020 Dec;16(12):e9310. doi: 10.15252/msb.20199310. PubMed 33438817.
Backbone
  Vector backbone: pHH0103
  Vector type: Bacterial Expression
Growth in bacteria
  Bacterial resistance: Ampicillin, 100 μg/mL
  Growth temperature: 37°C
  Growth strain: DH5alpha
  Copy number: Low Copy
Gene/Insert
  Gene/Insert name: PREX2_DEP
  Species: H. sapiens (human)
  Mutation: amino acids 472-576
  Entrez Gene: PREX2 (a.k.a. 6230420N16Rik, DEP.2, DEPDC2, P-REX2, PPP1R129)
  Cloning method: Restriction Enzyme; 5′ cloning site Sfi1 (unknown if destroyed); 3′ cloning site Not1 (unknown if destroyed)
Terms and licenses: Academic/Nonprofit Terms; Industry Terms: Not Available to Industry
How to cite: pHH0103_PREX2_DEP was a gift from Sachdev Sidhu (Addgene plasmid # 109894 ; http://n2t.net/addgene:109894 ; RRID:Addgene_109894)
