>Addgene plasmid #109894 | pHH0103_PREX2_DEP | depositor partial sequence | sequence record 206846 | pHH0103_PREX2_DEP sequence 336 bps
GGCCCAGCCGGCCCGCAACGAAATGCAAGACGTGATCTCAAAAGGTGTCCGCCTGTACTGTCGCCTGCAC
TCCCTGTTTACCCCGGTCATCCGTGATAAGGATTATCATCTGCGTACCTACAAAAGTGTGGTTATGGCGA
ACAAGCTGATTGATTGGCTGATCGCACAGGGTGACTGCCGTACGCGTGAAGAAGCGATGATTTTTGGCGT
CGGTCTGTGTGACAATGGTTTCATGCATCACGTTCTGGAAAAAAGCGAATTTAAGGATGAACCGCTGCTG
TTCCGCTTTTTCAGCGACGAAGAAATGGAAGGCTCTAACATGAAACACGCGGCCGC
